>Addgene plasmid #147751 | pT7-EGFP-C1-HsNot1iso1_1085-1605-del2_V | depositor full sequence | sequence record 290198 | Full Sequence
TAGTTATTAATAGTAATCAATTACGGGGTCATTAGTTCATAGCCCATATATGGAGTTCCGCGTTACATAA
CTTACGGTAAATGGCCCGCCTGGCTGACCGCCCAACGACCCCCGCCCATTGACGTCAATAATGACGTATG
TTCCCATAGTAACGCCAATAGGGACTTTCCATTGACGTCAATGGGTGGAGTATTTACGGTAAACTGCCCA
CTTGGCAGTACATCAAGTGTATCATATGCCAAGTACGCCCCCTATTGACGTCAATGACGGTAAATGGCCC
GCCTGGCATTATGCCCAGTACATGACCTTATGGGACTTTCCTACTTGGCAGTACATCTACGTATTAGTCA
TCGCTATTACCATGGTGATGCGGTTTTGGCAGTACATCAATGGGCGTGGATAGCGGTTTGACTCACGGGG
ATTTCCAAGTCTCCACCCCATTGACGTCAATGGGAGTTTGTTTTGGCACCAAAATCAACGGGACTTTCCA
AAATGTCGTAACAACTCCGCCCCATTGACGCAAATGGGCGGTAGGCGTGTACGGTGGGAGGTCTATATAA
GCAGAGCTCTCTGGCTAACTAGAGAACCCACTGCTTACTGGCTTATCGAAATTAATACGACTCACTATAG
GGAGACCCAAGCTCTAGCGCTACCGGTCGCCACCATGGTGAGCAAGGGCGAGGAGCTGTTCACCGGGGTG
GTGCCCATCCTGGTCGAGCTGGACGGCGACGTAAACGGCCACAAGTTCAGCGTGTCCGGCGAGGGCGAGG
GCGATGCCACCTACGGCAAGCTGACCCTGAAGTTCATCTGCACCACCGGCAAGCTGCCCGTGCCCTGGCC
CACCCTCGTGACCACCCTGACCTACGGCGTGCAGTGCTTCAGCCGCTACCCCGACCACATGAAGCAGCAC
GACTTCTTCAAGTCCGCCATGCCCGAAGGCTACGTCCAGGAGCGCACCATCTTCTTCAAGGACGACGGCA
ACTACAAGACCCGCGCCGAGGTGAAGTTCGAGGGCGACACCCTGGTGAACCGCATCGAGCTGAAGGGCAT
CGACTTCAAGGAGGACGGCAACATCCTGGGGCACAAGCTGGAGTACAACTACAACAGCCACAACGTCTAT
ATCATGGCCGACAAGCAGAAGAACGGCATCAAGGTGAACTTCAAGATCCGCCACAACATCGAGGACGGCA
GCGTGCAGCTCGCCGACCACTACCAGCAGAACACCCCCATCGGCGACGGCCCCGTGCTGCTGCCCGACAA
CCACTACCTGAGCACCCAGTCCGCCCTGAGCAAAGACCCCAACGAGAAGCGCGATCACATGGTCCTGCTG
GAGTTCGTGACCGCCGCCGGGATCACTCTCGGCATGGACGAGCTGTACAAGTCCGGACTCAGATCTCGAG
CTACTGAGAGAATTGTGGAGCCCCCAGAAAATATCCAGGAGAAAATTGCTTTTATTTTCAATGGTAGTAG
TGGTATGACACAAAAGGTTGAAGAGCTAAAGGAAACGGTGAAAGAAGAATTTATGCCTTGGGTTTCACAG
TATCTGGTTATGAAGAGAGTCAGTATTGAGCCAAACTTTCATAGCCTGTATTCAAACTTCCTTGACACGC
TGAAGAATCCTGAATTTAACAAGATGGTTCTGAATGAGACCTACAGAAACATTAAAGTGCTCCTGACCTC
TGATAAAGCTGCAGCCAATTTCTCAGATCGTTCTTTGCTGAAGAACTTGGGACATTGGCTAGGAATGATC
ACATTAGCTAAAAACAAACCCATCTTACACACTGACTTGGATGTGAAATCATTGCTGCTAGAGGCTTATG
TTAAAGGACAACAAGAATTGCTCTATGTAGTGCCCTTTGTTGCCAAAGTCTTAGAATCTAGCATTCGTAG
TGTGGTTTTTAGGCCACCAAACCCTTGGACAATGGCAATTATGAATGTATTAGCTGAGCTACATCAGGAG
CATGACTTAAAGTTAAACTTGAAGTTTGAAATCGAGGTTCTCTGCAAGAACCTTGCATTAGACATCAATG
AGCTAAAACCTGGAAACCTCCTAAAGGATAAAGATCGCCTGAAGAATTTAGATGAGCAACTCTCTGCTCC
AAAGAAAGATGTCAAGCAGCCAGAAGAACTCCCTCCCATCACAACCACAACAACTTCTACTACACCAGCT
ACCAACACCACTTGTACAGCCACGGTTCCACCACAGCCACAGTACAGCTACCACGACATCAATGTCTATT
CCCTTGCGGGCTTGGCACCACACATTACTCTAAATCCAACAATTCCCTTGTTTCAGGCCCATCCACAGTT
GAAGCAGTGTGTGCGTCAGGCAATTGAACGGGCTGTCCAGGAGCTGGTCCATCCTGTGGTGGATCGATCA
ATTAAGATTGCCATGACTACTTGTGAGCAAATAGTCAGGAAGGATTTTGCCCTGGATTCGGAGGAATCTC
GAATGCGAATAGCAGCTCATCACATGATGCGTAACTTGACAGCTGGAATGGCTATGATTACATGCAGGGA
ACCTTTGCTCATGAGCATATCTACCAACTTAAAAAACAGTTTTGCCTCAGCCCTTCGTACTGCTTCCCCA
CAACAAAGAGAAATGATGGATCAGGCAGCTGCTCAATTAGCTCAGGACAATTGTGAGTTGGCTTGCTGTT
TTATTCAGAAGACTGCAGTAGAAAAAGCAGGCCCTGAGATGGACAAGAGATTAGCAACTGAATTTGAGCT
GAGAAAACATGCTAGGCAAGAAGGACGCAGATACTGTGATCCTGTTGTTTTAACATATCAAGCTGAACGG
ATGCCAGAGCAAATCAGGCTGAAAGTTGGTGGTGTGGACCCAAAGCAGTTGGCTGTTTACGAAGAGTTTG
CACGCAATGTTCCTGGCTTCTTACCTACAAATGACTTAAGTCAGCCCACGGGATTTTTAGCCCAGCCCAT
GAAGCAAGCTTGGGCAACATGACCGCGGGCCCGGGATCCACCGGATCTAGATAACTGATCATAATCAGCC
ATACCACATTTGTAGAGGTTTTACTTGCTTTAAAAAACCTCCCACACCTCCCCCTGAACCTGAAACATAA
AATGAATGCAATTGTTGTTGTTAACTTGTTTATTGCAGCTTATAATGGTTACAAATAAAGCAATAGCATC
ACAAATTTCACAAATAAAGCATTTTTTTCACTGCATTCTAGTTGTGGTTTGTCCAAACTCATCAATGTAT
CTTAACGCGTAAATTGTAAGCGTTAATATTTTGTTAAAATTCGCGTTAAATTTTTGTTAAATCAGCTCAT
TTTTTAACCAATAGGCCGAAATCGGCAAAATCCCTTATAAATCAAAAGAATAGACCGAGATAGGGT
[37 nt withheld, positions 3357-3393]
AAAGAACGTGGACTCCAACGTCAAAGG
[49 nt withheld, positions 3421-3469]
T
[91 nt withheld, positions 3471-3561]
G
[124 nt withheld, positions 3563-3686]
CAGGTGGCACTTTTCGGGGAAATGTGCGCGGAACCCCTATTTGTTTATTTTTCTAAATACATTCAAATAT
GTATCCGCTCATGAGACAATAACCCTGATAAATGCTTCAATAATATTGAAAAAGGAAGAGTCCTGAGGCG
GAAAGAACCAGCTGTGGAATGTGTGTCAGTTAGGGTGTGGAAAGTCCCCAGGCTCCCCAGCAGGCAGAAG
TATGCAAAGCATGCATCTCAATTAGTCAGCAACCAGGTGTGGAAAGTCCCCAGGCTCCCCAGCAGGCAGA
AGTATGCAAAGCATGCATCTCAATTAGTCAGCAACCATAGTCCCGCCCCTAACTCCGCCCATCCCGCCCC
TAACTCCGCCCAGTTCCGCCCATTCTCCGCCCCATGGCTGACTAATTTTTTTTATTTATGCAGAGGCCGA
GGCCGCCTCGGCCTCTGAGCTATTCCAGAAGTAGTGAGGAGGCTTTTTTGGAGGCCTAGGCTTTTGCAAA
GATCGATCAAGAGACAGGATGAGGATCGTTTCGCATGATTGAACAAGATGGATTGCACGCAGGTTCTCCG
GCCGCTTGGGTGGAGAGGCTATTCGGCTATGACTGGGCACAACAGACAATCGGCTGCTCTGATGCCGCCG
TGTTCCGGCTGTCAGCGCAGGGGCGCCCGGTTCTTTTTGTCAAGACCGACCTGTCCGGTGCCCTGAATGA
ACTGCAAGACGAGGCAGCGCGGCTATCGTGGCTGGCCACGACGGGCGTTCCTTGCGCAGCTGTGCTCGAC
GTTGTCACTGAAGCGGGAAGGGACTGGCTGCTATTGGGCGAAGTGCCGGGGCAGGATCTCCTGTCATCTC
ACCTTGCTCCTGCCGAGAAAGTATCCATCATGGCTGATGCAATGCGGCGGCTGCATACGCTTGATCCGGC
TACCTGCCCATTCGACCACCAAGCGAAACATCGCATCGAGCGAGCACGTACTCGGATGGAAGCCGGTCTT
GTCGATCAGGATGATCTGGACGAAGAGCATCAGGGGCTCGCGCCAGCCGAACTGTTCGCCAGGCTCAAGG
CGAGCATGCCCGACGGCGAGGATCTCGTCGTGACCCATGGCGATGCCTGCTTGCCGAATATCATGGTGGA
AAATGGCCGCTTTTCTGGATTCATCGACTGTGGCCGGCTGGGTGTGGCGGACCGCTATCAGGACATAGCG
TTGGCTACCCGTGATATTGCTGAAGAGCTTGGCGGCGAATGGGCTGACCGCTTCCTCGTGCTTTACGGTA
TCGCCGCTCCCGATTCGCAGCGCATCGCCTTCTATCGCCTTCTTGACGAGTTCTTCTGAGCGGGACTCTG
GGGTTCGAAATGACCGACCAAGCGACGCCCAACCTGCCATCACGAGATTTCGATTCCACCGCCGCCTTCT
ATGAAAGGTTGGGCTTCGGAATCGTTTTCCGGGACGCCGGCTGGATGATCCTCCAGCGCGGGGATCTCAT
GCTGGAGTTCTTCGCCCACCCTAGGGGGAGGCTAACTGAAACACGGAAGGAGACAATACCGGAAGGAACC
CGCGCTATGACGGCAATAAAAAGACAGAATAAAACGCACGGTGTTGGGTCGTTTGTTCATAAACGCGGGG
TTCGGTCCCAGGGCTGGCACTCTGTCGATACCCCACCGAGACCCCATTGGGGCCAATACGCCCGCGTTTC
TTCCTTTTCCCCACCCCACCCCCCAAGTTCGGGTGAAGGCCCAGGGCTCGCAGCCAACGTCGGGGCGGCA
GGCCCTGCCATAGCCTCAGGTTACTCATATATACTTTAGATTGATTTAAAACTTCATTTTTAATTTAAAA
GGATCTAGGTGAAGATCCTTTTTGATAATCTCATGACCAAAATCCCTTAACGTGAGTTTTCGTTCCACTG
AGCGTCAGACCCCGTAGAAAAGATCAAAGGATCTTCTTGAGATCCTTTTTTTCTGCGCGTAATCTGCTGC
TTGCAAACAAAAAAACCACCGCTACCAGCGGTGGTTTGTTTGCCGGATCAAGAGCTACCAACTCTTTTTC
CGAAGGTAACTGGCTTCAGCAGAGCGCAGATACCAAATACTGTCCTTCTAGTGTAGCCGTAGTTAGGCCA
CCACTTCAAGAACTCTGTAGCACCGCCTACATACCTCGCTCTGCTAATCCTGTTACCAGTGGCTGCTGCC
AGTGGCGATAAGTCGTGTCTTACCGGGTTGGACTCAAGACGATAGTTACCGGATAAGGCGCAGCGGTCGG
GCTGAACGGGGGGTTCGTGCACACAGCCCAGCTTGGAGCGAACGACCTACACCGAACTGAGATACCTACA
GCGTGAGCTATGAGAAAGCGCCACGCTTCCCGAAGGGAGAAAGGCGGACAGGTATCCGGTAAGCGGCAGG
GTCGGAACAGGAGAGCGCACGAGGGAGCTTCCAGGGGGAAACGCCTGGTATCTTTATAGTCCTGTCGGGT
TTCGCCACCTCTGACTTGAGCGTCGATTTTTGTGATGCTCGTCAGGGGGGCGGAGCCTATGGAAAAACGC
CAGCAACGCGGCCTTTTTACGGTTCCTGGCCTTTTGCTGGCCTTTTGCTCACATGTTCTTTCCTGCGTTA
TCCCCTGATTCTGTGGATAACCGTATTACCGCCATGCAT
Features (pLannotate 1.2.2; 18 found; start..end, strand, type, name):
     61..364     +  enhancer       CMV enhancer: human cytomegalovirus immediate early enhancer
    365..568     +  promoter       CMV promoter: human cytomegalovirus (CMV) immediate early promoter
    564..597     +  LTR            5' LTR (truncated) (fragment): truncated 5' long terminal repeat (LTR) from HIV-1
    613..631     +  promoter       T7 promoter: promoter for bacteriophage T7 RNA polymerase
    665..1381    +  CDS            EGFP: EGFP is a basic (constitutively fluorescent) green fluorescent protein published in 1996, derived from Aequorea victoria. It is reported to be a rapidly-maturing weak dimer with moderate acid sensitivity.
   1382..1402    +  misc_feature   MCS (fragment): multiple cloning site
   1403..2959    +  CDS            CNOT1 (fragment): CNOT1_HUMAN - Also known as CDC39, KIAA1007, NOT1. Experimental evidence at protein level: Swiss-Prot protein existence level 1. Scaffolding component of the CCR4-NOT complex which is one of the major cellular mRNA deadenylases and is linked to various cellular processes including bulk mRNA degradation, miRNA-mediated repression, translational repression during translational initiation and general transcription regulation. Additional complex functions may be a consequence of its influence on mRNA expression. Its scaffolding function implies its interaction with the catalytic complex module and
   2962..2984    +  misc_feature   MCS (fragment): multiple cloning site
   2996..3080    +  CDS            large T antigen (fragment): large T antigen from SV40 (simian virus 40)
   3103..3224    +  polyA_signal   SV40 poly(A) signal: SV40 polyadenylation signal
   3258..3686    -  rep_origin     f1 ori (sequence partly withheld): f1 bacteriophage origin of replication; arrow indicates direction of (+) strand synthesis
   3713..3817    +  promoter       AmpR promoter: bla
   3819..4176    +  promoter       SV40 promoter: SV40 enhancer and early promoter
   4211..5005    +  CDS            NeoR/KanR: aminoglycoside phosphotransferase from Tn5; aph(3')-II (or nptII); confers resistance to neomycin, kanamycin, and G418 (Geneticin®)
   5026..5178    +  CDS            ble (fragment): BLE_KLEPN - Experimental evidence at protein level: Swiss-Prot protein existence level 1. Binding protein with a strong affinity to the bleomycin family of antibiotics. Binds to CL990; an antimitotic-antibiotic compound. From Klebsiella pneumoniae.
   5237..5284    +  polyA_signal   HSV TK poly(A) signal: herpes simplex virus thymidine kinase polyadenylation signal (Cole and Stacy, 1985)
   5375..5391    -  polyA_signal   bGH poly(A) signal (fragment): bovine growth hormone polyadenylation signal
   5613..6201    +  rep_origin     ori: high-copy-number ColE1/pMB1/pBR322/pUC origin of replication
