[The description below was written by a language model from this plasmid's Addgene catalogue record and pLannotate feature annotations shown in this document.]
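Description:
pT7-EGFP-C1-HsNot1iso1_1085-1605-del2_V is a 6.3 kb mammalian expression plasmid that produces a fragment of human CNOT1 (NOT1), the scaffolding subunit of the CCR4-NOT deadenylase complex, fused to the C-terminus of EGFP. The catalogue lists the backbone as unknown, but the name and feature layout match an EGFP-C1-style vector into which a T7 promoter has been placed. The plasmid is maintained in E. coli at high copy through a ColE1/pUC-type origin and also carries an f1 origin. A single NeoR/KanR (Tn5 aminoglycoside phosphotransferase) gene is driven by tandem bacterial (AmpR/bla) and SV40 early promoters and terminated by the HSV TK polyadenylation signal, so it gives kanamycin resistance in bacteria and can give G418 resistance in mammalian cells.

The expression cassette consists of the CMV immediate-early enhancer and promoter, followed by the T7 promoter, the EGFP coding sequence, a short remnant of the multiple cloning site, the CNOT1 fragment and an SV40 poly(A) signal. The T7 promoter upstream of the open reading frame would in principle also allow transcription by T7 RNA polymerase. By its name, the insert corresponds to residues 1085–1605 of CNOT1 isoform 1 and carries a change designated "del2", which the record does not define. It also contains one silent mutation relative to the reference isoform 1 sequence. Several short annotated fragments (HIV-1 LTR, SV40 large T antigen, ble, bGH poly(A)) are probably incidental matches to backbone sequence rather than functional elements. The stated purpose is mammalian expression of this GFP-tagged CNOT1 fragment. The depositor sequence may be theoretical or based only on Sanger sequencing.
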