Addgene plasmid #147751: pT7-EGFP-C1-HsNot1iso1_1085-1605-del2_V
Purpose: Mammalian Expression of HsNot1iso1_1085-1605-del2
Depositing lab: Elisa Izaurralde. Depositing organization: Max Planck Institute for Developmental Biology.
Backbone
  Vector backbone: Unknown
  Vector type: Mammalian Expression
Growth in bacteria
  Bacterial resistance: Kanamycin, 50 μg/mL
  Growth temperature: 37°C
  Growth strain: DH5alpha
  Copy number: High Copy
Gene/Insert
  Gene/Insert name: HsNot1iso1_1085-1605-del2
  Species: H. sapiens (human)
  Mutation: 1 silent mutation compared to the sequence of isoform 1 given by NCBI: NM_016284.4.
  Entrez Gene: CNOT1 (a.k.a. AD-005, CDC39, HPE12, NOT1, NOT1H, VIBOS)
  Cloning method: Unknown
Terms and licenses: Academic/Nonprofit Terms; Industry Terms: Not Available to Industry
Depositor comments: Plasmids from this collection were made available to the research community and donated after the lab closed. Please note that the sequence provided by the depositing laboratory may be theoretical/predicted or based on Sanger sequencing results. There may be discrepancies between sequencing results obtained by Addgene and the depositor sequence. If an Addgene verified sequence is not available, please contact before placing your order to request that our lab fully sequence the plasmid.
How to cite: pT7-EGFP-C1-HsNot1iso1_1085-1605-del2_V was a gift from Elisa Izaurralde (Addgene plasmid # 147751 ; http://n2t.net/addgene:147751 ; RRID:Addgene_147751)
